Addgene plasmid #142246: TFORF1156
Purpose: Lentiviral vector for overexpressing transcription factor ORFs with unique 24-bp barcodes. Barcodes facilitate identification of transcription factors in pooled screens.
Depositing lab: Feng Zhang. Depositing organization: Broad Institute. Publication: A transcription factor atlas of directed differentiation. Joung J, Ma S, Tay T, Geiger-Schuller KR, Kirchgatterer PC, Verdine VK, Guo B, Arias-Garcia MA, Allen WE, Singh A, Kuksenko O, Abudayyeh OO, Gootenberg JS, Fu Z, Macrae RK, Buenrostro JD, Regev A, Zhang F. Cell. 2023 Jan 5;186(1):209-229.e26. doi: 10.1016/j.cell.2022.11.026. PubMed 36608654.
Backbone
  Vector backbone: pLX_TRC317
  Backbone manufacturer: Broad Institute Genetic Perturbation Platform
  Backbone size w/o insert (bp): 8264
  Vector type: Mammalian Expression, Lentiviral
  Selectable markers: Puromycin
Growth in bacteria
  Bacterial resistance: Ampicillin, 100 μg/mL
  Growth temperature: 37°C
  Growth strain: NEB Stable
  Copy number: High Copy
Gene/Insert
  Gene/Insert name: DMBX1
  Species: H. sapiens (human)
  Insert size (bp): 1250
  Entrez Gene: DMBX1 (a.k.a. MBX, OTX3, PAXB)
  Promoter: EF1a
  Cloning method: Unknown
  Sequencing primers: 5′ GGGTGGAGACTGAAGTTAGGCCAG; 3′ CACATAGCGTAAAAGGAGCAACATAG
Terms and licenses: Academic/Nonprofit Terms; Industry Terms: Not Available to Industry
Depositor comments: NM_147192,ENST00000371956 . The transcription factor ORF portion of this plasmid was synthesized by Genewiz. Please test multiple small colonies in case of plasmid recombination. To make this collection available in a timely manner, a portion of this collection was not fully sequenced by Addgene. If an Addgene verified full plasmid sequence is not available, please contact us prior to placing an order to request the full sequence.
How to cite: TFORF1156 was a gift from Feng Zhang (Addgene plasmid # 142246 ; http://n2t.net/addgene:142246 ; RRID:Addgene_142246)
