[The description below was written by a language model from this plasmid's Addgene catalogue record and pLannotate feature annotations shown in this document.]
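Description:
TFORF1156 is a third-generation-style, self-inactivating lentiviral expression plasmid built on the pLX_TRC317 backbone and carrying the human transcription factor DMBX1 (also known as MBX, OTX3 or PAXB) as its open reading frame. It belongs to a barcoded transcription factor ORF collection in which each construct carries a unique 24-bp barcode, so that the factor delivered to a cell can be identified in pooled overexpression screens. The barcode itself is not annotated in the feature table. In bacteria the plasmid is maintained through a high-copy ColE1/pUC-type origin and selected with ampicillin via the β-lactamase gene. An f1 origin and remnants of a lac/lacZα cloning region flanked by T7 and T3 promoters are also present in the backbone. The depositor notes a risk of recombination, which is typical of LTR-containing plasmids.

The viral genome is transcribed from an RSV promoter fused to a truncated HIV-1 5' LTR, followed by the Ψ packaging signal with a partial gag sequence and the Rev response element for Rev-dependent nuclear export of the genomic RNA. Within the transfer cassette, an SV40 early promoter/origin drives puromycin N-acetyltransferase for selection of transduced mammalian cells. A cPPT/CTS element, which aids nuclear import of the provirus, precedes the EF-1α promoter that constitutively drives the DMBX1 coding sequence. A WPRE downstream enhances transcript stability and expression, and the ΔU3 3' LTR renders the integrated provirus self-inactivating, with an SV40 polyadenylation signal beyond it. Several short annotated fragments (U6 promoter, small t antigen, Rev, lacI) appear to be partial matches rather than functional units. The construct is suited to stable DMBX1 overexpression, for example in directed differentiation screens.
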