Features (pLannotate 1.2.2; 31 found; start..end, strand, type, name):
      5..231     +  promoter       RSV promoter: Rous sarcoma virus enhancer/promoter
    232..412     +  LTR            5' LTR (truncated): truncated 5' long terminal repeat (LTR) from HIV-1
    459..584     +  misc_feature   HIV-1 Ψ: packaging signal of human immunodeficiency virus type 1
    568..931     +  CDS            HIV-1 gag (fragment): gag protein from human immunodeficiency virus 1; gag
   1077..1310    +  misc_feature   RRE: The Rev response element (RRE) of HIV-1 allows for Rev-dependent mRNA export from the nucleus to the cytoplasm.
   1687..1713    +  CDS            Rev (fragment): human immunodeficiency virus 1 (HIV-1) Rev protein; rev; enhances nuclear export of unspliced and incompletely spliced viral mRNAs
   1720..1743    +  promoter       SV40 promoter (fragment): SV40 early promoter
   1744..1815    +  promoter       SV40 promoter (fragment): SV40 enhancer and early promoter
   1839..1974    +  rep_origin     SV40 ori: SV40 origin of replication
   2020..2616    +  CDS            PuroR (fragment): puromycin N-acetyltransferase; pac from Streptomyces; confers resistance to puromycin
   2665..2782    +  misc_feature   cPPT/CTS: central polypurine tract and central termination sequence of HIV-1
   2847..2913    +  CDS            small t antigen (fragment): SV40 (simian virus 40) small t antigen
   2920..4098    +  promoter       EF-1α promoter: strong constitutive promoter for human elongation factor EF-1α
   4115..5260    +  CDS            DMBX1: DMBX1_HUMAN - Also known as MBX From Homo sapiens (Human).
   5276..5329    +  promoter       U6 promoter (fragment): RNA polymerase III promoter for human U6 snRNA
   5371..5959    +  misc_feature   WPRE: woodchuck hepatitis virus posttranscriptional regulatory element
   6010..6029    +  misc_feature   cPPT/CTS (fragment): central polypurine tract and central termination sequence of HIV-1
   6031..6264    +  LTR            3' LTR (ΔU3): self-inactivating 3' long terminal repeat (LTR) from HIV-1
   6342..6463    +  polyA_signal   SV40 poly(A) signal: SV40 polyadenylation signal
   6503..6638    +  rep_origin     SV40 ori: SV40 origin of replication
   6659..6677    -  promoter       T7 promoter: promoter for bacteriophage T7 RNA polymerase
   6685..6840    +  CDS            lacZα (fragment): LacZα fragment of β-galactosidase; lacZ fragment
   6845..7273    +  rep_origin     f1 ori (sequence partly withheld): f1 bacteriophage origin of replication; arrow indicates direction of (+) strand synthesis
   7326..7430    +  promoter       AmpR promoter: bla
   7431..8291    +  CDS            AmpR: β-lactamase; bla; confers resistance to ampicillin, carbenicillin, and related antibiotics
   8462..9050    +  rep_origin     ori: high-copy-number ColE1/pMB1/pBR322/pUC origin of replication
   9233..9325    +  CDS            lacI (fragment): lac repressor; lacI; The lac repressor binds to the lac operator to inhibit transcription in E. coli. This inhibition can be relieved by adding lactose or isopropyl-β-D-thiogalactopyranoside (IPTG).
   9338..9359    +  protein_bind   CAP binding site: CAP binding activates transcription in the presence of cAMP. E. coli catabolite activator protein
   9374..9404    +  promoter       lac promoter: promoter for the E. coli lac operon
   9412..9428    +  protein_bind   lac operator: The lac repressor binds to the lac operator to inhibit transcription in E. coli. This inhibition can be relieved by adding lactose or isopropyl-β-D-thiogalactopyranoside (IPTG). lac repressor encoded by lacI
   9473..9491    +  promoter       T3 promoter: promoter for bacteriophage T3 RNA polymerase
>Addgene plasmid #142246 | TFORF1156 | addgene full sequence | sequence record 395743 | Addgene NGS Result
TTAATGTAGTCTTATGCAATACTCTTGTAGTCTTGCAACATGGTAACGATGAGTTAGCAACATGCCTTAC
AAGGAGAGAAAAAGCACCGTGCATGCCGATTGGTGGAAGTAAGGTGGTACGATCGTGCCTTATTAGGAAG
GCAACAGACGGGTCTGACATGGATTGGACGAACCACTGAATTGCCGCATTGCAGAGATATTGTATTTAAG
TGCCTAGCTCGATACATAAACGGGTCTCTCTGGTTAGACCAGATCTGAGCCTGGGAGCTCTCTGGCTAAC
TAGGGAACCCACTGCTTAAGCCTCAATAAAGCTTGCCTTGAGTGCTTCAAGTAGTGTGTGCCCGTCTGTT
GTGTGACTCTGGTAACTAGAGATCCCTCAGACCCTTTTAGTCAGTGTGGAAAATCTCTAGCAGTGGCGCC
CGAACAGGGACTTGAAAGCGAAAGGGAAACCAGAGGAGCTCTCTCGACGCAGGACTCGGCTTGCTGAAGC
GCGCACGGCAAGAGGCGAGGGGCGGCGACTGGTGAGTACGCCAAAAATTTTGACTAGCGGAGGCTAGAAG
GAGAGAGATGGGTGCGAGAGCGTCAGTATTAAGCGGGGGAGAATTAGATCGCGATGGGAAAAAATTCGGT
TAAGGCCAGGGGGAAAGAAAAAATATAAATTAAAACATATAGTATGGGCAAGCAGGGAGCTAGAACGATT
CGCAGTTAATCCTGGCCTGTTAGAAACATCAGAAGGCTGTAGACAAATACTGGGACAGCTACAACCATCC
CTTCAGACAGGATCAGAAGAACTTAGATCATTATATAATACAGTAGCAACCCTCTATTGTGTGCATCAAA
GGATAGAGATAAAAGACACCAAGGAAGCTTTAGACAAGATAGAGGAAGAGCAAAACAAAAGTAAGACCAC
CGCACAGCAAGCGGCCGCTGATCTTCAGACCTGGAGGAGGAGATATGAGGGACAATTGGAGAAGTGAATT
ATATAAATATAAAGTAGTAAAAATTGAACCATTAGGAGTAGCACCCACCAAGGCAAAGAGAAGAGTGGTG
CAGAGAGAAAAAAGAGCAGTGGGAATAGGAGCTTTGTTCCTTGGGTTCTTGGGAGCAGCAGGAAGCACTA
TGGGCGCAGCGTCAATGACGCTGACGGTACAGGCCAGACAATTATTGTCTGGTATAGTGCAGCAGCAGAA
CAATTTGCTGAGGGCTATTGAGGCGCAACAGCATCTGTTGCAACTCACAGTCTGGGGCATCAAGCAGCTC
CAGGCAAGAATCCTGGCTGTGGAAAGATACCTAAAGGATCAACAGCTCCTGGGGATTTGGGGTTGCTCTG
GAAAACTCATTTGCACCACTGCTGTGCCTTGGAATGCTAGTTGGAGTAATAAATCTCTGGAACAGATTTG
GAATCACACGACCTGGATGGAGTGGGACAGAGAAATTAACAATTACACAAGCTTAATACACTCCTTAATT
GAAGAATCGCAAAACCAGCAAGAAAAGAATGAACAAGAATTATTGGAATTAGATAAATGGGCAAGTTTGT
GGAATTGGTTTAACATAACAAATTGGCTGTGGTATATAAAATTATTCATAATGATAGTAGGAGGCTTGGT
AGGTTTAAGAATAGTTTTTGCTGTACTTTCTATAGTGAATAGAGTTAGGCAGGGATATTCACCATTATCG
TTTCAGACCCACCTCCCAACCCCGAGGGGACCCATGCATTGCATCTCAATTAGTCAGCAACCAGGTGTGG
AAAGTCCCCAGGCTCCCCAGCAGGCAGAAGTATGCAAAGCATGCGTCTCAATTAGTCAGCAACCATAGTC
CCGCCCCTAACTCCGCCCATCCCGCCCCTAACTCCGCCCAGTTCCGCCCATTCTCCGCCCCATGGCTGAC
TAATTTTTTTTATTTATGCAGAGGCCGAGGCCGCCTCGGCCTCTGAGCTATTCCAGAAGTAGTGAGGAGG
CTTTTTTGGAGGCCTAGGCTTTTGCAAAAAGCTTTCTAGAGGTACCACCGGAGCTTACCATGACCGAGTA
CAAGCCCACGGTGCGCCTCGCCACCCGCGACGACGTCCCCAGGGCCGTACGCACCCTCGCCGCCGCGTTC
GCCGACTACCCCGCCACGCGCCACACCGTCGATCCGGACCGCCACATCGAGCGGGTCACCGAGCTGCAAG
AACTCTTCCTCACGCGCGTCGGGCTCGACATCGGCAAGGTGTGGGTCGCGGACGACGGCGCCGCCGTGGC
GGTCTGGACCACGCCGGAGAGCGTCGAAGCGGGGGCGGTGTTCGCCGAGATCGGCCCGCGCATGGCCGAG
TTGAGCGGTTCCCGGCTGGCCGCGCAGCAACAGATGGAAGGCCTCCTGGCGCCGCACCGGCCCAAGGAGC
CCGCGTGGTTCCTGGCCACCGTCGGCGTCTCGCCCGACCACCAGGGCAAGGGTCTGGGCAGCGCCGTCGT
GCTCCCCGGAGTGGAGGCGGCCGAGCGCGCCGGGGTGCCCGCCTTCCTGGAGACCTCCGCGCCCCGCAAC
CTCCCCTTCTACGAGCGGCTCGGCTTCACCGTCACCGCCGACGTCGAGGTGCCCGAAGGACCGCGCACCT
GGTGCATGACCCGCAAGCCCGGTGCCAGTTAACGAATTCTAGATCTTGAGACAAATGGCAGTATTCATCC
ACAATTTTAAAAGAAAAGGGGGGATTGGGGGGTACAGTGCAGGGGAAAGAATAGTAGACATAATAGCAAC
AGACATACAAACTAAAGAATTACAAAAACAAATTACAAAAATTCAAAATTTTCGGGTTTATTACAGGGAC
AGCAGAGATCCACTTTGGCGCCGGCTCGAGGCCTGCAGGTGCAAAGATGGATAAAGTTTTAAACAGAGAG
GAATCTTTGCAGCTAATGGACCTTCTAGGTCTTGAAAGGAGTGGGAATTGGCTCCGGTGCCCGTCAGTGG
GCAGAGCGCACATCGCCCACAGTCCCCGAGAAGTTGGGGGGAGGGGTCGGCAATTGAACCGGTGCCTAGA
GAAGGTGGCGCGGGGTAAACTGGGAAAGTGATGTCGTGTACTGGCTCCGCCTTTTTCCCGAGGGTGGGGG
AGAACCGTATATAAGTGCAGTAGTCGCCGTGAACGTTCTTTTTCGCAACGGGTTTGCCGCCAGAACACAG
GTAAGTGCCGTGTGTGGTTCCCGCGGGCCTGGCCTCTTTACGGGTTATGGCCCTTGCGTGCCTTGAATTA
CTTCCACCTGGCTGCAGTACGTGATTCTTGATCCCGAGCTTCGGGTTGGAAGTGGGTGGGAGAGTTCGAG
GCCTTGCGCTTAAGGAGCCCCTTCGCCTCGTGCTTGAGTTGAGGCCTGGCCTGGGCGCTGGGGCCGCCGC
GTGCGAATCTGGTGGCACCTTCGCGCCTGTCTCGCTGCTTTCGATAAGTCTCTAGCCATTTAAAATTTTT
GATGACCTGCTGCGACGCTTTTTTTCTGGCAAGATAGTCTTGTAAATGCGGGCCAAGATCTGCACACTGG
TATTTCGGTTTTTGGGGCCGCGGGCGGCGACGGGGCCCGTGCGTCCCAGCGCACATGTTCGGCGAGGCGG
GGCCTGCGAGCGCGGCCACCGAGAATCGGACGGGGGTAGTCTCAAGCTGGCCGGCCTGCTCTGGTGCCTG
GCCTCGCGCCGCCGTGTATCGCCCCGCCCTGGGCGGCAAGGCTGGCCCGGTCGGCACCAGTTGCGTGAGC
GGAAAGATGGCCGCTTCCCGGCCCTGCTGCAGGGAGCTCAAAATGGAGGACGCGGCGCTCGGGAGAGCGG
GCGGGTGAGTCACCCACACAAAGGAAAAGGGCCTTTCCGTCCTCAGCCGTCGCTTCATGTGACTCCACGG
AGTACCGGGCGCCGTCCAGGCACCTCGATTAGTTCTCGAGCTTTTGGAGTACGTCGTCTTTAGGTTGGGG
GGAGGGGTTTTATGCGATGGAGTTTCCCCACACTGAGTGGGTGGAGACTGAAGTTAGGCCAGCTTGGCAC
TTGATGTAATTCTCCTTGGAATTTGCCCTTTTTGAGTTTGGATCTTGGTTCATTCTCAAGCCTCAGACAG
TGGTTCAAAGTTTTTTTCTTCCATTTCAGGTGTCGTGAGGCTAGCACCGCCACCATGCAGCACTACGGGG
TGAACGGCTACTCACTGCACGCCATGAACTCACTCAGCGCCATGTACAACCTGCACCAGCAGGCAGCCCA
GCAGGCCCAGCATGCCCCCGACTACCGGCCTTCAGTGCATGCGCTTACATTGGCTGAGCGCCTGGCTGGC
TGTACATTTCAAGACATCATCTTGGAGGCCCGTTATGGTTCCCAGCACCGCAAACAACGTCGCAGCCGCA
CAGCGTTCACGGCTCAGCAGCTCGAGGCCCTGGAAAAGACCTTCCAGAAGACTCACTACCCAGATGTGGT
GATGCGTGAGAGGCTGGCCATGTGCACCAACCTGCCTGAGGCCCGGGTGCAGGTGTGGTTCAAGAACCGC
CGGGCCAAGTTCCGGAAGAAGCAGCGTAGCCTGCAGAAGGAACAGCTCCAGAAGCAGAAGGAGGCTGAGG
GCTCCCATGGGGAAGGCAAGGCCGAGGCCCCCACTCCAGATACCCAGCTGGACACTGAGCAGCCCCCACG
TCTGCCTGGCAGCGACCCCCCTGCTGAGCTTCACCTGAGTCTGTCTGAGCAGTCAGCCAGTGAGTCAGCC
CCCGAGGATCAGCCGGACCGTGAGGAGGACCCCAGGGCAGGGGCTGAGGACCCCAAAGCTGAGAAGAGCC
CTGGGGCTGACAGCAAGGGGCTGGGCTGCAAGAGGGGCAGCCCCAAGGCAGATTCCCCAGGCAGCCTGAC
CATCACTCCTGTGGCCCCAGGGGGTGGCCTCCTGGGCCCCTCCCACTCCTATTCCTCGTCCCCGCTGAGC
CTCTTCCGTCTGCAGGAGCAATTCCGCCAGCACATGGCGGCCACCAACAACCTGGTGCACTACTCGTCCT
TCGAAGTAGGGGGTCCGGCCCCTGCTGCTGCAGCGGCGGCTGCTGCTGTGCCCTACCTGGGCGTCAACAT
GGCCCCGCTGGGCTCACTGCACTGCCAGTCCTACTACCAGTCCCTGTCAGCAGCCGCTGCTGCCCACCAG
GGTGTGTGGGGGTCTCCTCTGCTGCCTGCACCCCCAGCAGGCCTGGCTCCTGCATCAGCTACCCTGAACA
GTAAAACCACAAGCATCGAGAACCTGCGGCTCCGGGCCAAGCAGCACGCGGCCTCCCTGGGACTCGATAC
GCTGCCCAACTAGTAATGAACTAGTCCGTAACTTGAAAGTATTTCGATTTCTTGGCTTTATATATCTTGT
GGAAAGGACGATCGTCCTCACAGACTCTCGAGCCGACGCGTTAAGTCGACAATCAACCTCTGGATTACAA
AATTTGTGAAAGATTGACTGGTATTCTTAACTATGTTGCTCCTTTTACGCTATGTGGATACGCTGCTTTA
ATGCCTTTGTATCATGCTATTGCTTCCCGTATGGCTTTCATTTTCTCCTCCTTGTATAAATCCTGGTTGC
TGTCTCTTTATGAGGAGTTGTGGCCCGTTGTCAGGCAACGTGGCGTGGTGTGCACTGTGTTTGCTGACGC
AACCCCCACTGGTTGGGGCATTGCCACCACCTGTCAGCTCCTTTCCGGGACTTTCGCTTTCCCCCTCCCT
ATTGCCACGGCGGAACTCATCGCCGCCTGCCTTGCCCGCTGCTGGACAGGGGCTCGGCTGTTGGGCACTG
ACAATTCCGTGGTGTTGTCGGGGAAATCATCGTCCTTTCCTTGGCTGCTCGCCTGTGTTGCCACCTGGAT
TCTGCGCGGGACGTCCTTCTGCTACGTCCCTTCGGCCCTCAATCCAGCGGACCTTCCTTCCCGCGGCCTG
CTGCCGGCTCTGCGGCCTCTTCCGCGTCTTCGCCTTCGCCCTCAGACGAGTCGGATCTCCCTTTGGGCCG
CCTCCCCGCGTCGACTTTAAGACCAATGACTTACAAGGCAGCTGTAGATCTTAGCCACTTTTTAAAAGAA
AAGGGGGGACTGGAAGGGCTAATTCACTCCCAACGAAGACAAGATCTGCTTTTTGCTTGTACTGGGTCTC
TCTGGTTAGACCAGATCTGAGCCTGGGAGCTCTCTGGCTAACTAGGGAACCCACTGCTTAAGCCTCAATA
AAGCTTGCCTTGAGTGCTTCAAGTAGTGTGTGCCCGTCTGTTGTGTGACTCTGGTAACTAGAGATCCCTC
AGACCCTTTTAGTCAGTGTGGAAAATCTCTAGCAGTACGTATAGTAGTTCATGTCATCTTATTATTCAGT
ATTTATAACTTGCAAAGAAATGAATATCAGAGAGTGAGAGGAACTTGTTTATTGCAGCTTATAATGGTTA
CAAATAAAGCAATAGCATCACAAATTTCACAAATAAAGCATTTTTTTCACTGCATTCTAGTTGTGGTTTG
TCCAAACTCATCAATGTATCTTATCATGTCTGGCTCTAGCTATCCCGCCCCTAACTCCGCCCATCCCGCC
CCTAACTCCGCCCAGTTCCGCCCATTCTCCGCCCCATGGCTGACTAATTTTTTTTATTTATGCAGAGGCC
GAGGCCGCCTCGGCCTCTGAGCTATTCCAGAAGTAGTGAGGAGGCTTTTTTGGAGGCCTAGGGACGTACC
CAATTCGCCCTATAGTGAGTCGTATTACGCGCGCTCACTGGCCGTCGTTTTACAACGTCGTGACTGGGAA
AACCCTGGCGTTACCCAACTTAATCGCCTTGCAGCACATCCCCCTTTCGCCAGCTGGCGTAATAGCGAAG
AGGCCCGCACCGATCGCCCTTCCCAACAGTTGCGCAGCCTGAATGGCGAATGGG
[124 nt withheld, positions 6845-6968]
C
[91 nt withheld, positions 6970-7060]
A
[49 nt withheld, positions 7062-7110]
CCTTTGACGTTGGAGTCCACGTTCTTT
[37 nt withheld, positions 7138-7174]
ACCCTATCTCGGTCTATTCTTTTGATTTATAAGGGATTTTGCCGATTTCGGCCTATTGGTTAAAAAATGA
GCTGATTTAACAAAAATTTAACGCGAATTTTAACAAAATATTAACGCTTACAATTTAGGTGGCACTTTTC
GGGGAAATGTGCGCGGAACCCCTATTTGTTTATTTTTCTAAATACATTCAAATATGTATCCGCTCATGAG
ACAATAACCCTGATAAATGCTTCAATAATATTGAAAAAGGAAGAGTATGAGTATTCAACATTTCCGTGTC
GCCCTTATTCCCTTTTTTGCGGCATTTTGCCTTCCTGTTTTTGCTCACCCAGAAACGCTGGTGAAAGTAA
AAGATGCTGAAGATCAGTTGGGTGCACGAGTGGGTTACATCGAACTGGATCTCAACAGCGGTAAGATCCT
TGAGAGTTTTCGCCCCGAAGAACGTTTTCCAATGATGAGCACTTTTAAAGTTCTGCTATGTGGCGCGGTA
TTATCCCGTATTGACGCCGGGCAAGAGCAACTCGGTCGCCGCATACACTATTCTCAGAATGACTTGGTTG
AGTACTCACCAGTCACAGAAAAGCATCTTACGGATGGCATGACAGTAAGAGAATTATGCAGTGCTGCCAT
AACCATGAGTGATAACACTGCGGCCAACTTACTTCTGACAACGATCGGAGGACCGAAGGAGCTAACCGCT
TTTTTGCACAACATGGGGGATCATGTAACTCGCCTTGATCGTTGGGAACCGGAGCTGAATGAAGCCATAC
CAAACGACGAGCGTGACACCACGATGCCTGTAGCAATGGCAACAACGTTGCGCAAACTATTAACTGGCGA
ACTACTTACTCTAGCTTCCCGGCAACAATTAATAGACTGGATGGAGGCGGATAAAGTTGCAGGACCACTT
CTGCGCTCGGCCCTTCCGGCTGGCTGGTTTATTGCTGATAAATCTGGAGCCGGTGAGCGTGGGTCTCGCG
GTATCATTGCAGCACTGGGGCCAGATGGTAAGCCCTCCCGTATCGTAGTTATCTACACGACGGGGAGTCA
GGCAACTATGGATGAACGAAATAGACAGATCGCTGAGATAGGTGCCTCACTGATTAAGCATTGGTAACTG
TCAGACCAAGTTTACTCATATATACTTTAGATTGATTTAAAACTTCATTTTTAATTTAAAAGGATCTAGG
TGAAGATCCTTTTTGATAATCTCATGACCAAAATCCCTTAACGTGAGTTTTCGTTCCACTGAGCGTCAGA
CCCCGTAGAAAAGATCAAAGGATCTTCTTGAGATCCTTTTTTTCTGCGCGTAATCTGCTGCTTGCAAACA
AAAAAACCACCGCTACCAGCGGTGGTTTGTTTGCCGGATCAAGAGCTACCAACTCTTTTTCCGAAGGTAA
CTGGCTTCAGCAGAGCGCAGATACCAAATACTGTTCTTCTAGTGTAGCCGTAGTTAGGCCACCACTTCAA
GAACTCTGTAGCACCGCCTACATACCTCGCTCTGCTAATCCTGTTACCAGTGGCTGCTGCCAGTGGCGAT
AAGTCGTGTCTTACCGGGTTGGACTCAAGACGATAGTTACCGGATAAGGCGCAGCGGTCGGGCTGAACGG
GGGGTTCGTGCACACAGCCCAGCTTGGAGCGAACGACCTACACCGAACTGAGATACCTACAGCGTGAGCT
ATGAGAAAGCGCCACGCTTCCCGAAGGGAGAAAGGCGGACAGGTATCCGGTAAGCGGCAGGGTCGGAACA
GGAGAGCGCACGAGGGAGCTTCCAGGGGGAAACGCCTGGTATCTTTATAGTCCTGTCGGGTTTCGCCACC
TCTGACTTGAGCGTCGATTTTTGTGATGCTCGTCAGGGGGGCGGAGCCTATGGAAAAACGCCAGCAACGC
GGCCTTTTTACGGTTCCTGGCCTTTTGCTGGCCTTTTGCTCACATGTTCTTTCCTGCGTTATCCCCTGAT
TCTGTGGATAACCGTATTACCGCCTTTGAGTGAGCTGATACCGCTCGCCGCAGCCGAACGACCGAGCGCA
GCGAGTCAGTGAGCGAGGAAGCGGAAGAGCGCCCAATACGCAAACCGCCTCTCCCCGCGCGTTGGCCGAT
TCATTAATGCAGCTGGCACGACAGGTTTCCCGACTGGAAAGCGGGCAGTGAGCGCAACGCAATTAATGTG
AGTTAGCTCACTCATTAGGCACCCCAGGCTTTACACTTTATGCTTCCGGCTCGTATGTTGTGTGGAATTG
TGAGCGGATAACAATTTCACACAGGAAACAGCTATGACCATGATTACGCCAAGCGCGCAATTAACCCTCA
CTAAAGGGAACAAAAGCTGGAGCTGCAAGC
