>Addgene plasmid #142246 | TFORF1156 | depositor partial sequence | sequence record 278876 | Insert
ACCGCCACCATGCAGCACTACGGGGTGAACGGCTACTCACTGCACGCCATGAACTCACTCAGCGCCATGT
ACAACCTGCACCAGCAGGCAGCCCAGCAGGCCCAGCATGCCCCCGACTACCGGCCTTCAGTGCATGCGCT
TACATTGGCTGAGCGCCTGGCTGGCTGTACATTTCAAGACATCATCTTGGAGGCCCGTTATGGTTCCCAG
CACCGCAAACAACGTCGCAGCCGCACAGCGTTCACGGCTCAGCAGCTCGAGGCCCTGGAAAAGACCTTCC
AGAAGACTCACTACCCAGATGTGGTGATGCGTGAGAGGCTGGCCATGTGCACCAACCTGCCTGAGGCCCG
GGTGCAGGTGTGGTTCAAGAACCGCCGGGCCAAGTTCCGGAAGAAGCAGCGTAGCCTGCAGAAGGAACAG
CTCCAGAAGCAGAAGGAGGCTGAGGGCTCCCATGGGGAAGGCAAGGCCGAGGCCCCCACTCCAGATACCC
AGCTGGACACTGAGCAGCCCCCACGTCTGCCTGGCAGCGACCCCCCTGCTGAGCTTCACCTGAGTCTGTC
TGAGCAGTCAGCCAGTGAGTCAGCCCCCGAGGATCAGCCGGACCGTGAGGAGGACCCCAGGGCAGGGGCT
GAGGACCCCAAAGCTGAGAAGAGCCCTGGGGCTGACAGCAAGGGGCTGGGCTGCAAGAGGGGCAGCCCCA
AGGCAGATTCCCCAGGCAGCCTGACCATCACTCCTGTGGCCCCAGGGGGTGGCCTCCTGGGCCCCTCCCA
CTCCTATTCCTCGTCCCCGCTGAGCCTCTTCCGTCTGCAGGAGCAATTCCGCCAGCACATGGCGGCCACC
AACAACCTGGTGCACTACTCGTCCTTCGAAGTAGGGGGTCCGGCCCCTGCTGCTGCAGCGGCGGCTGCTG
CTGTGCCCTACCTGGGCGTCAACATGGCCCCGCTGGGCTCACTGCACTGCCAGTCCTACTACCAGTCCCT
GTCAGCAGCCGCTGCTGCCCACCAGGGTGTGTGGGGGTCTCCTCTGCTGCCTGCACCCCCAGCAGGCCTG
GCTCCTGCATCAGCTACCCTGAACAGTAAAACCACAAGCATCGAGAACCTGCGGCTCCGGGCCAAGCAGC
ACGCGGCCTCCCTGGGACTCGATACGCTGCCCAACTAGTAATGAACTAGTCCGTAACTTGAAAGTATTTC
GATTTCTTGGCTTTATATATCTTGTGGAAAGGACGATCGTCCTCACAGACTCTCGAGCCG
