>Addgene plasmid #142246 | TFORF1156 | depositor partial sequence | sequence record 278877 | Barcode
TCGTCCTCACAGACTCTCGAGCCG
